Addgene plasmid #133441: KE-009
Purpose: Human elF4H, residue 1-228 (full-length), N-terminal His, GB1, TEV; in pET21 backbone.
Depositing lab: Gerhard Wagner. Depositing organization: Harvard Medical School.
Backbone
  Vector backbone: pET21 elF4H
  Vector type: Bacterial Expression
Growth in bacteria
  Bacterial resistance: Ampicillin, 100 μg/mL
  Growth temperature: 37°C
  Growth strain: DH5alpha
  Copy number: Unknown
Gene/Insert
  Gene/Insert name: EIF4H
  Species: H. sapiens (human)
  Insert size (bp): 903
  Entrez Gene: EIF4H (a.k.a. WBSCR1, WSCR1, eIF-4H)
  Cloning method: Restriction Enzyme; 5′ cloning site Unknown (unknown if destroyed)
Terms and licenses: Academic/Nonprofit Terms; Industry Terms: Not Available to Industry
Depositor comments: HMS clone ID number: HsCD00483423.
How to cite: KE-009 was a gift from Gerhard Wagner (Addgene plasmid # 133441 ; http://n2t.net/addgene:133441 ; RRID:Addgene_133441)
