[The description below was written by a language model from this plasmid's Addgene catalogue record and pLannotate feature annotations shown in this document.]
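Description:
KE-009 is a bacterial expression plasmid built on a pET21 backbone for producing recombinant human EIF4H (eukaryotic translation initiation factor 4H), a protein that stimulates the RNA helicase activity of eIF4A in the translation initiation complex. The catalogue entry describes the insert as full-length protein, residues 1–228. The 6,266 nt plasmid is maintained in E. coli through a ColE1/pBR322-type origin accompanied by the bom region and the rop gene, which moderates copy number (the record lists copy number as unknown). Selection is by ampicillin via the β-lactamase gene. An f1 origin is also present, along with non-functional fragments of a tetracycline resistance gene left over from the pBR322 lineage.

Expression is driven by a T7 promoter followed by a lac operator and the T7 gene 10 ribosome binding site. The plasmid-borne lacI gene supplies repressor, so transcription is held off until IPTG is added in a host that provides T7 RNA polymerase. The open reading frame begins with the GB1 domain of streptococcal protein G, a small solubility-enhancing fusion partner, followed by a polyhistidine tag for metal-affinity purification and a TEV protease site that allows both tags to be removed from EIF4H. The catalogue text lists the tags as His, GB1, TEV, whereas the feature table places GB1 ahead of the His tag.

Downstream of the EIF4H coding region, the annotation shows a second His-tag sequence, typical of the pET21 vector, and a short T7 gene 10-derived fragment before the T7 terminator. The record does not say whether a stop codon excludes these from the product. The design suits preparation of soluble, purified EIF4H for biochemical or structural studies, though the record does not state a specific application.
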