Features (pLannotate 1.2.2; 22 found; start..end, strand, type, name):
    171..189     +  promoter       T7 promoter: promoter for bacteriophage T7 RNA polymerase
    190..214     +  protein_bind   lac operator: The lac repressor binds to the lac operator to inhibit transcription in E. coli. This inhibition can be relieved by adding lactose or isopropyl-β-D-thiogalactopyranoside (IPTG). lac repressor encoded by lacI
    229..251     +  RBS            RBS: efficient ribosome binding site from bacteriophage T7 gene 10 (Olins and Rangwala, 1989)
    265..426     +  CDS            GB1: B1 domain of Streptococcal protein G effective as a solubilizing fusion partner (Cheng and Patel, 2004)
    436..453     +  CDS            7xHis (fragment): 6xHis affinity tag
    454..474     +  CDS            TEV site: tobacco etch virus (TEV) protease recognition and cleavage site
    475..1158    +  CDS            EIF4H (fragment): IF4H_HUMAN - Also known as KIAA0038, WBSCR1, WSCR1. Experimental evidence at protein level: Swiss-Prot protein existence level 1. Stimulates the RNA helicase activity of EIF4A in the translation initiation complex. Binds weakly mRNA. From Homo sapiens (Human).
   1168..1185    +  CDS            9xHis (fragment): 9xHis affinity tag
   1195..1244    +  CDS            SET1 (fragment): solubility-enhancement tag derived from T7 phage gene 10B
   1252..1299    +  terminator     T7 terminator: transcription terminator for bacteriophage T7 RNA polymerase
   1336..1764    +  rep_origin     f1 ori (sequence partly withheld): f1 bacteriophage origin of replication; arrow indicates direction of (+) strand synthesis
   1817..1921    +  promoter       AmpR promoter: bla
   1922..2782    +  CDS            AmpR: β-lactamase; bla; confers resistance to ampicillin, carbenicillin, and related antibiotics
   2953..3541    +  rep_origin     ori: high-copy-number ColE1/pMB1/pBR322/pUC origin of replication
   3727..3866    -  misc_feature   bom: basis of mobility region from pBR322
   3968..4159    -  CDS            rop: Rop protein, which maintains plasmids at low copy number; rop
   4176..4556    +  CDS            YPB1_ECOLX: Protein predicted: Swiss-Prot protein existence level 4. From Escherichia coli.
   4628..4919    -  CDS            TcR (fragment): tetracycline efflux protein; tet; confers resistance to tetracycline
   4934..4955    -  protein_bind   CAP binding site: CAP binding activates transcription in the presence of cAMP. E. coli catabolite activator protein
   4968..6050    -  CDS            lacI: lac repressor; lacI; The lac repressor binds to the lac operator to inhibit transcription in E. coli. This inhibition can be relieved by adding lactose or isopropyl-β-D-thiogalactopyranoside (IPTG).
   6051..6128    -  promoter       lacI promoter: lacI
   6136..149     -  CDS            TcR (fragment) (across the origin): tetracycline efflux protein; tet; confers resistance to tetracycline
>Addgene plasmid #133441 | KE-009 | addgene full sequence | sequence record 267720 | Addgene NGS Result
CTGCCACCATACCCACGCCGAAACAAGCGCTCATGAGCCCGAAGTGGCGAGCCCGATCTTCCCCATCGGT
GATGTCGGCGATATAGGCGCCAGCAACCGCACCTGTGGCGCCGGTGATGCCGGCCACGATGCGTCCGGCG
TAGAGGATCGAGATCTCGATCCCGCGAAATTAATACGACTCACTATAGGGGAATTGTGAGCGGATAACAA
TTCCCCTCTAGAAATAATTTTGTTTAACTTTAAGAAGGAGATATACATATGCAGTACAAGCTTATCCTGA
ACGGTAAAACCCTGAAAGGTGAAACCACCACCGAAGCTGTTGACGCTGCTACCGCGGAAAAAGTTTTCAA
ACAGTACGCTAACGACAACGGTGTTGACGGTGAATGGACCTACGACGACGCTACCAAAACCTTCACGGTA
ACCGAAGGTGGATCTCATCACCATCACCATCACGAAAACCTGTATTTTCAGGGCATGGCGGACTTCGACA
CCTACGACGATCGGGCCTACAGCAGCTTCGGCGGCGGCAGAGGGTCCCGCGGCAGTGCTGGTGGCCATGG
TTCCCGTAGCCAGAAGGAGTTGCCCACAGAGCCCCCCTACACAGCATACGTAGGAAATCTACCTTTCAAT
ACGGTTCAGGGCGACATAGATGCTATCTTTAAGGATCTCAGCATAAGGAGTGTACGGCTAGTCAGAGACA
AAGACACAGATAAATTTAAAGGATTCTGCTATGTAGAATTCGATGAAGTGGATTCCCTTAAGGAAGCCTT
GACATACGATGGTGCACTGTTGGGCGATCGGTCACTTCGTGTGGACATTGCAGAAGGCAGAAAACAAGAT
AAAGGTGGCTTTGGATTCAGAAAAGGTGGACCAGATGACAGAGGCTTCAGGGATGACTTCTTAGGGGGCA
GGGGAGGTAGTCGCCCAGGCGACCGGCGAACAGGCCCCCCCATGGGCAGCCGCTTCAGAGATGGCCCTCC
CCTCCGTGGATCCAACATGGATTTCAGAGAACCCACAGAAGAGGAAAGAGCACAGAGACCACGACTCCAG
CTTAAACCTCGAACAGTCGCGACGCCCCTCAATCAAGTAGCCAATCCCAACTCTGCTATCTTCGGGGGTG
CCAGGCCTAGAGAGGAAGTCGTTCAAAAGGAGCAAGAATGACTCGAGCACCACCACCACCACCACTGAGA
TCCGGCTGCTAACAAAGCCCGAAAGGAAGCTGAGTTGGCTGCTGCCACCGCTGAGCAATAACTAGCATAA
CCCCTTGGGGCCTCTAAACGGGTCTTGAGGGGTTTTTTGCTGAAAGGAGGAACTATATCCGGATTGGCGA
ATGGG
[124 nt withheld, positions 1336-1459]
C
[91 nt withheld, positions 1461-1551]
A
[49 nt withheld, positions 1553-1601]
CCTTTGACGTTGGAGTCCACGTTCTTT
[37 nt withheld, positions 1629-1665]
ACCCTATCTCGGTCTATTCTTTTGATTTATAAGGGATTTTGCCGATTTCGGCCTATTGGTTAAAAAATGA
GCTGATTTAACAAAAATTTAACGCGAATTTTAACAAAATATTAACGCTTACAATTTAGGTGGCACTTTTC
GGGGAAATGTGCGCGGAACCCCTATTTGTTTATTTTTCTAAATACATTCAAATATGTATCCGCTCATGAG
ACAATAACCCTGATAAATGCTTCAATAATATTGAAAAAGGAAGAGTATGAGTATTCAACATTTCCGTGTC
GCCCTTATTCCCTTTTTTGCGGCATTTTGCCTTCCTGTTTTTGCTCACCCAGAAACGCTGGTGAAAGTAA
AAGATGCTGAAGATCAGTTGGGTGCACGAGTGGGTTACATCGAACTGGATCTCAACAGCGGTAAGATCCT
TGAGAGTTTTCGCCCCGAAGAACGTTTTCCAATGATGAGCACTTTTAAAGTTCTGCTATGTGGCGCGGTA
TTATCCCGTATTGACGCCGGGCAAGAGCAACTCGGTCGCCGCATACACTATTCTCAGAATGACTTGGTTG
AGTACTCACCAGTCACAGAAAAGCATCTTACGGATGGCATGACAGTAAGAGAATTATGCAGTGCTGCCAT
AACCATGAGTGATAACACTGCGGCCAACTTACTTCTGACAACGATCGGAGGACCGAAGGAGCTAACCGCT
TTTTTGCACAACATGGGGGATCATGTAACTCGCCTTGATCGTTGGGAACCGGAGCTGAATGAAGCCATAC
CAAACGACGAGCGTGACACCACGATGCCTGCAGCAATGGCAACAACGTTGCGCAAACTATTAACTGGCGA
ACTACTTACTCTAGCTTCCCGGCAACAATTAATAGACTGGATGGAGGCGGATAAAGTTGCAGGACCACTT
CTGCGCTCGGCCCTTCCGGCTGGCTGGTTTATTGCTGATAAATCTGGAGCCGGTGAGCGTGGGTCTCGCG
GTATCATTGCAGCACTGGGGCCAGATGGTAAGCCCTCCCGTATCGTAGTTATCTACACGACGGGGAGTCA
GGCAACTATGGATGAACGAAATAGACAGATCGCTGAGATAGGTGCCTCACTGATTAAGCATTGGTAACTG
TCAGACCAAGTTTACTCATATATACTTTAGATTGATTTAAAACTTCATTTTTAATTTAAAAGGATCTAGG
TGAAGATCCTTTTTGATAATCTCATGACCAAAATCCCTTAACGTGAGTTTTCGTTCCACTGAGCGTCAGA
CCCCGTAGAAAAGATCAAAGGATCTTCTTGAGATCCTTTTTTTCTGCGCGTAATCTGCTGCTTGCAAACA
AAAAAACCACCGCTACCAGCGGTGGTTTGTTTGCCGGATCAAGAGCTACCAACTCTTTTTCCGAAGGTAA
CTGGCTTCAGCAGAGCGCAGATACCAAATACTGTCCTTCTAGTGTAGCCGTAGTTAGGCCACCACTTCAA
GAACTCTGTAGCACCGCCTACATACCTCGCTCTGCTAATCCTGTTACCAGTGGCTGCTGCCAGTGGCGAT
AAGTCGTGTCTTACCGGGTTGGACTCAAGACGATAGTTACCGGATAAGGCGCAGCGGTCGGGCTGAACGG
GGGGTTCGTGCACACAGCCCAGCTTGGAGCGAACGACCTACACCGAACTGAGATACCTACAGCGTGAGCT
ATGAGAAAGCGCCACGCTTCCCGAAGGGAGAAAGGCGGACAGGTATCCGGTAAGCGGCAGGGTCGGAACA
GGAGAGCGCACGAGGGAGCTTCCAGGGGGAAACGCCTGGTATCTTTATAGTCCTGTCGGGTTTCGCCACC
TCTGACTTGAGCGTCGATTTTTGTGATGCTCGTCAGGGGGGCGGAGCCTATGGAAAAACGCCAGCAACGC
GGCCTTTTTACGGTTCCTGGCCTTTTGCTGGCCTTTTGCTCACATGTTCTTTCCTGCGTTATCCCCTGAT
TCTGTGGATAACCGTATTACCGCCTTTGAGTGAGCTGATACCGCTCGCCGCAGCCGAACGACCGAGCGCA
GCGAGTCAGTGAGCGAGGAAGCGGAAGAGCGCCTGATGCGGTATTTTCTCCTTACGCATCTGTGCGGTAT
TTCACACCGCAATGGTGCACTCTCAGTACAATCTGCTCTGATGCCGCATAGTTAAGCCAGTATACACTCC
GCTATCGCTACGTGACTGGGTCATGGCTGCGCCCCGACACCCGCCAACACCCGCTGACGCGCCCTGACGG
GCTTGTCTGCTCCCGGCATCCGCTTACAGACAAGCTGTGACCGTCTCCGGGAGCTGCATGTGTCAGAGGT
TTTCACCGTCATCACCGAAACGCGCGAGGCAGCTGCGGTAAAGCTCATCAGCGTGGTCGTGAAGCGATTC
ACAGATGTCTGCCTGTTCATCCGCGTCCAGCTCGTTGAGTTTCTCCAGAAGCGTTAATGTCTGGCTTCTG
ATAAAGCGGGCCATGTTAAGGGCGGTTTTTTCCTGTTTGGTCACTGATGCCTCCGTGTAAGGGGGATTTC
TGTTCATGGGGGTAATGATACCGATGAAACGAGAGAGGATGCTCACGATACGGGTTACTGATGATGAACA
TGCCCGGTTACTGGAACGTTGTGAGGGTAAACAACTGGCGGTATGGATGCGGCGGGACCAGAGAAAAATC
ACTCAGGGTCAATGCCAGCGCTTCGTTAATACAGATGTAGGTGTTCCACAGGGTAGCCAGCAGCATCCTG
CGATGCAGATCCGGAACATAATGGTGCAGGGCGCTGACTTCCGCGTTTCCAGACTTTACGAAACACGGAA
ACCGAAGACCATTCATGTTGTTGCTCAGGTCGCAGACGTTTTGCAGCAGCAGTCGCTTCACGTTCGCTCG
CGTATCGGTGATTCATTCTGCTAACCAGTAAGGCAACCCCGCCAGCCTAGCCGGGTCCTCAACGACAGGA
GCACGATCATGCGCACCCGTGGGGCCGCCATGCCGGCGATAATGGCCTGCTTCTCGCCGAAACGTTTGGT
GGCGGGACCAGTGACGAAGGCTTGAGCGAGGGCGTGCAAGATTCCGAATACCGCAAGCGACAGGCCGATC
ATCGTCGCGCTCCAGCGAAAGCGGTCCTCGCCGAAAATGACCCAGAGCGCTGCCGGCACCTGTCCTACGA
GTTGCATGATAAAGAAGACAGTCATAAGTGCGGCGACGATAGTCATGCCCCGCGCCCACCGGAAGGAGCT
GACTGGGTTGAAGGCTCTCAAGGGCATCGGTCGAGATCCCGGTGCCTAATGAGTGAGCTAACTTACATTA
ATTGCGTTGCGCTCACTGCCCGCTTTCCAGTCGGGAAACCTGTCGTGCCAGCTGCATTAATGAATCGGCC
AACGCGCGGGGAGAGGCGGTTTGCGTATTGGGCGCCAGGGTGGTTTTTCTTTTCACCAGTGAGACGGGCA
ACAGCTGATTGCCCTTCACCGCCTGGCCCTGAGAGAGTTGCAGCAAGCGGTCCACGCTGGTTTGCCCCAG
CAGGCGAAAATCCTGTTTGATGGTGGTTAACGGCGGGATATAACATGAGCTGTCTTCGGTATCGTCGTAT
CCCACTACCGAGATATCCGCACCAACGCGCAGCCCGGACTCGGTAATGGCGCGCATTGCGCCCAGCGCCA
TCTGATCGTTGGCAACCAGCATCGCAGTGGGAACGATGCCCTCATTCAGCATTTGCATGGTTTGTTGAAA
ACCGGACATGGCACTCCAGTCGCCTTCCCGTTCCGCTATCGGCTGAATTTGATTGCGAGTGAGATATTTA
TGCCAGCCAGCCAGACGCAGACGCGCCGAGACAGAACTTAATGGGCCCGCTAACAGCGCGATTTGCTGGT
GACCCAATGCGACCAGATGCTCCACGCCCAGTCGCGTACCGTCTTCATGGGAGAAAATAATACTGTTGAT
GGGTGTCTGGTCAGAGACATCAAGAAATAACGCCGGAACATTAGTGCAGGCAGCTTCCACAGCAATGGCA
TCCTGGTCATCCAGCGGATAGTTAATGATCAGCCCACTGACGCGTTGCGCGAGAAGATTGTGCACCGCCG
CTTTACAGGCTTCGACGCCGCTTCGTTCTACCATCGACACCACCACGCTGGCACCCAGTTGATCGGCGCG
AGATTTAATCGCCGCGACAATTTGCGACGGCGCGTGCAGGGCCAGACTGGAGGTGGCAACGCCAATCAGC
AACGACTGTTTGCCCGCCAGTTGTTGTGCCACGCGGTTGGGAATGTAATTCAGCTCCGCCATCGCCGCTT
CCACTTTTTTCCGCGTTTTCGCAGAAACGTGGCTGGCCTGGTTCACCACGCGGGAAACGGTCTGATAAGA
GACACCGGCATACTCTGCGACATCGTATAACGTTACTGGTTTCACATTCACCACCCTGAATTGACTCTCT
TCCGGGCGCTATCATGCCATACCGCGAAAGGTTTTGCGCCATTCGATGGTGTCCGGGATCTCGACGCTCT
CCCTTATGCGACTCCTGCATTAGGAAGCAGCCCAGTAGTAGGTTGAGGCCGTTGAGCACCGCCGCCGCAA
GGAATGGTGCATGCAAGGAGATGGCGCCCAACAGTCCCCCGGCCACGGGGC
