>Addgene plasmid #133441 | KE-009 | depositor partial sequence | sequence record 256429 | Insert
ATGCAGTACAAGGTTATCCTGAACGGTAAAACCCTGAAAGGTGAAACCACCACCGAAGCTGTTGACGCTG
CTACCGCGGAAAAAGTTTTCGAACAGTACGCTAACGACAACGGTGTTGACGGTGAATGGACCTACGACGA
CGCTACCAAAACCTTCACGGTAACCGAAGGTGGATCTCATCACCATCACCATCACGAAAACCTGTATTTT
CAGGGCATGGCGGACTTCGACACCTACGACGATCGGGCCTACAGCAGCTTCGGCGGCGGCAGAGGGTCCC
GCGGCAGTGCTGGTGGCCATGGTTCCCGTAGCCAGAAGGAGTTGCCCACAGAGCCCCCCTACACAGCATA
CGTAGGAAATCTACCTTTCAATACGGTTCAGGGCGACATAGATGCTATCTTTAAGGATCTCAGCATAAGG
AGTGTACGGCTAGTCAGAGACAAAGACACAGATAAATTTAAAGGATTCTGCTATGTAGAATTCGATGAAG
TGGATTCCCTTAAGGAAGCCTTGACATACGATGGTGCACTGTTGGGCGATCGGTCACTTCGTGTGGACAT
TGCAGAAGGCAGAAAACAAGATAAAGGTGGCTTTGGATTCAGAAAAGGTGGACCAGATGACAGAGGCTTC
AGGGATGACTTCTTAGGGGGCAGGGGAGGTAGTCGCCCAGGCGACCGGCGAACAGGCCCCCCCATGGGCA
GCCGCTTCAGAGATGGCCCTCCCCTCCGTGGATCCAACATGGATTTCAGAGAACCCACAGAAGAGGAAAG
AGCACAGAGACCACGACTCCAGCTTAAACCTCGAACAGTCGCGACGCCCCTCAATCAAGTAGCCAATCCC
AACTCTGCTATCTTCGGGGGTGCCAGGCCTAGAGAGGAAGTCGTTCAAAAGGAGCAAGAATGA
